>Addgene plasmid #1632 | L4054 | depositor full sequence | sequence record 242 | Author sequence
AAGCTTGCATGCCTGCAGGTCGACTCTAGAGGATCCCCGGGATTGGCCAAAGGACCCAAAGGTATGTTTC
GAATGATACTAACATAACATAGAACATTTTCAGGAGGACCCTTGGAGGGTACCGAGCTCAGAAAAAATGA
CTGCTCCAAAGAAGAAGCGTAAGGTACCGGCAGAAAAAATGACTGCTCCAAAGAAGAAGCGTAAGGTACC
GGCAGAAAAAATGACTGCTCCAAAGAAGAAGCGTAAGGTACCGGCAGAAAAAATGACTGCTCCAAAGAAG
AAGCGTAAGGTACCGGTAGAAAAAATGAGTAAAGGAGAAGAACTTTTCACTGGAGTTGTCCCAATTCTTG
TTGAATTAGATGGTGATGTTAATGGGCACAAATTTTCTGTCAGTGGAGAGGGTGAAGGTGATGCAACATA
CGGAAAACTTACCCTTAAATTTATTTGCACTACTGGAAAACTACCTGTTCCATGGGTAAGTTTAAACATA
TATATACTAACTAACCCTGATTATTTAAATTTTCAGCCAACACTTGTCACTACTTTCTGTTATGGTGTTC
AATGCTTCTCGAGATACCCAGATCATATGAAACGGCATGACTTTTTCAAGAGTGCCATGCCCGAAGGTTA
TGTACAGGAAAGAACTATATTTTTCAAAGATGACGGGAACTACAAGACACGTAAGTTTAAACAGTTCGGT
ACTAACTAACCATACATATTTAAATTTTCAGGTGCTGAAGTCAAGTTTGAAGGTGATACCCTTGTTAATA
GAATCGAGTTAAAAGGTATTGATTTTAAAGAAGATGGAAACATTCTTGGACACAAATTGGAATACAACTA
TAACTCACACAATGTATACATCATGGCAGACAAACAAAAGAATGGAATCAAAGTTGTAAGTTTAAACATG
ATTTTACTAACTAACTAATCTGATTTAAATTTTCAGAACTTCAAAATTAGACACAACATTGAAGATGGAA
GCGTTCAACTAGCAGACCATTATCAACAAAATACTCCAATTGGCGATGGCCCTGTCCTTTTACCAGACAA
CCATTACCTGTCCACACAATCTGCCCTTTCGAAAGATCCCAACGAAAAGAGAGACCACATGGTCCTTCTT
GAGTTTGTAACAGCTGCTGGGATTACACATGGCATGGATGAACTATACAAATAGCATTCGTAGAATTGTA
AGTTTAAACTTTCTCATACTAACTAACGCGCTCTATTTAAATTTTCAGAATTCCAACTGAGCGCCGGTCG
CTACCATTACCAACTTGTCTGGTGTCAAAAATAATAGGGGCCGCTGTCATCAGAGTAAGTTTAAACTGAG
TTCTACTAACTAACGAGTAATATTTAAATTTTCAGCATCTCGCGCCCGTGCCTCTGACTTCTAAGTCCAA
TTACTCTTCAACATCCCTACATGCTCTTTCTCCCTGTGCTCCCACCCCCTATTTTTGTTATTATCAAAAA
ACTTCTCTTAATTTCTTTGTTTTTTAGCTTCTTTTAAGTCACCTCTAACAATGAAATTGTGTAGATTCAA
AAATAGAATTAATTCGTAATAAAAAGTCGAAAAAAATTGTGCTCCCTCCCCCCATTAATAATAATTCTAT
CCCAAAATCTACACAATGTTCTGTGTACACTTCTTATGTTTTTTACTTCTGATAAATTTTTTTGAAACAT
CATAGAAAAAACCGCACACAAAATACCTTATCATATGTTACGTTTCAGTTTATGACCGCAATTTTTATTT
CTTCGCACGTCTGGGCCTCTCATGACGTCAAATCATGCTCATCGTGAAAAAGTTTTGGAGTATTTTTGGA
ATTTTTCAATCAAGTGAAAGTTTATGAAATTAATTTTCCTGCTTTTGCTTTTTGGGGTTTCCCCTATTGT
TTGTCAAGATTTCGAGGACGGCGTTTTTCTTGCTAAAATCACAAGTATTGATGAGCACGATGCAAGAAAG
ATCGGAAGAAGGTTTGGGTTTGAGGCTCAGTGGAAGGTGAGTAGAAGTTGATAATTTGAAAGTGGAGTAG
TGTCTATGGGGTTTTTGCCTTAAATGACAGAATACATTCCCAATATACCAAACATAACTGTTTCCTACTA
GTCGGCCGTACGGGCCCTTTCGTCTCGCGCGTTTCGGTGATGACGGTGAAAACCTCTGACACATGCAGCT
CCCGGAGACGGTCACAGCTTGTCTGTAAGCGGATGCCGGGAGCAGACAAGCCCGTCAGGGCGCGTCAGCG
GGTGTTGGCGGGTGTCGGGGCTGGCTTAACTATGCGGCATCAGAGCAGATTGTACTGAGAGTGCACCATA
TGCGGTGTGAAATACCGCACAGATGCGTAAGGAGAAAATACCGCATCAGGCGGCCTTAAGGGCCTCGTGA
TACGCCTATTTTTATAGGTTAATGTCATGATAATAATGGTTTCTTAGACGTCAGGTGGCACTTTTCGGGG
AAATGTGCGCGGAACCCCTATTTGTTTATTTTTCTAAATACATTCAAATATGTATCCGCTCATGAGACAA
TAACCCTGATAAATGCTTCAATAATATTGAAAAAGGAAGAGTATGAGTATTCAACATTTCCGTGTCGCCC
TTATTCCCTTTTTTGCGGCATTTTGCCTTCCTGTTTTTGCTCACCCAGAAACGCTGGTGAAAGTAAAAGA
TGCTGAAGATCAGTTGGGTGCACGAGTGGGTTACATCGAACTGGATCTCAACAGCGGTAAGATCCTTGAG
AGTTTTCGCCCCGAAGAACGTTTTCCAATGATGAGCACTTTTAAAGTTCTGCTATGTGGCGCGGTATTAT
CCCGTATTGACGCCGGGCAAGAGCAACTCGGTCGCCGCATACACTATTCTCAGAATGACTTGGTTGAGTA
CTCACCAGTCACAGAAAAGCATCTTACGGATGGCATGACAGTAAGAGAATTATGCAGTGCTGCCATAACC
ATGAGTGATAACACTGCGGCCAACTTACTTCTGACAACGATCGGAGGACCGAAGGAGCTAACCGCTTTTT
TGCACAACATGGGGGATCATGTAACTCGCCTTGATCGTTGGGAACCGGAGCTGAATGAAGCCATACCAAA
CGACGAGCGTGACACCACGATGCCTGTAGCAATGGCAACAACGTTGCGCAAACTATTAACTGGCGAACTA
CTTACTCTAGCTTCCCGGCAACAATTAATAGACTGGATGGAGGCGGATAAAGTTGCAGGACCACTTCTGC
GCTCGGCCCTTCCGGCTGGCTGGTTTATTGCTGATAAATCTGGAGCCGGTGAGCGTGGGTCTCGCGGTAT
CATTGCAGCACTGGGGCCAGATGGTAAGCCCTCCCGTATCGTAGTTATCTACACGACGGGGAGTCAGGCA
ACTATGGATGAACGAAATAGACAGATCGCTGAGATAGGTGCCTCACTGATTAAGCATTGGTAACTGTCAG
ACCAAGTTTACTCATATATACTTTAGATTGATTTAAAACTTCATTTTTAATTTAAAAGGATCTAGGTGAA
GATCCTTTTTGATAATCTCATGACCAAAATCCCTTAACGTGAGTTTTCGTTCCACTGAGCGTCAGACCCC
GTAGAAAAGATCAAAGGATCTTCTTGAGATCCTTTTTTTCTGCGCGTAATCTGCTGCTTGCAAACAAAAA
AACCACCGCTACCAGCGGTGGTTTGTTTGCCGGATCAAGAGCTACCAACTCTTTTTCCGAAGGTAACTGG
CTTCAGCAGAGCGCAGATACCAAATACTGTCCTTCTAGTGTAGCCGTAGTTAGGCCACCACTTCAAGAAC
TCTGTAGCACCGCCTACATACCTCGCTCTGCTAATCCTGTTACCAGTGGCTGCTGCCAGTGGCGATAAGT
CGTGTCTTACCGGGTTGGACTCAAGACGATAGTTACCGGATAAGGCGCAGCGGTCGGGCTGAACGGGGGG
TTCGTGCACACAGCCCAGCTTGGAGCGAACGACCTACACCGAACTGAGATACCTACAGCGTGAGCATTGA
GAAAGCGCCACGCTTCCCGAAGGGAGAAAGGCGGACAGGTATCCGGTAAGCGGCAGGGTCGGAACAGGAG
AGCGCACGAGGGAGCTTCCAGGGGGAAACGCCTGGTATCTTTATAGTCCTGTCGGGTTTCGCCACCTCTG
ACTTGAGCGTCGATTTTTGTGATGCTCGTCAGGGGGGCGGAGCCTATGGAAAAACGCCAGCAACGCGGCC
TTTTTACGGTTCCTGGCCTTTTGCTGGCCTTTTGCTCACATGTTCTTTCCTGCGTTATCCCCTGATTCTG
TGGATAACCGTATTACCGCCTTTGAGTGAGCTGATACCGCTCGCCGCAGCCGAACGACCGAGCGCAGCGA
GTCAGTGAGCGAGGAAGCGGAAGAGCGCCCAATACGCAAACCGCCTCTCCCCGCGCGTTGGCCGATTCAT
TAATGCAGCTGGCACGACAGGTTTCCCGACTGGAAAGCGGGCAGTGAGCGCAACGCAATTAATGTGAGTT
AGCTCACTCATTAGGCACCCCAGGCTTTACACTTTATGCTTCCGGCTCGTATGTTGTGTGGAATTGTGAG
CGGATAACAATTTCACACAGGAAACAGCTATGACCATGATTACGCCAAGCTGTAAGTTTAAACATGATCT
TACTAACTAACTATTCTCATTTAAATTTTCAGAGCTTAAAAATGGCTGAAATCACTCACAACGATGGATA
CGCTAACAACTTGGAAATGAAAT
Features (pLannotate 1.2.2; 12 found; start..end, strand, type, name):
      1..41      -  misc_feature   MCS (fragment): pUC18/19 multiple cloning site
    308..1168    +  CDS            sg25: sg25 is a basic (constitutively fluorescent) green fluorescent protein published in 1997, derived from Aequorea victoria.
   1844..1996    +  CDS            aex-5 (fragment): AEX5_CAEEL - Also known as kpc-3 From Caenorhabditis elegans.
   2124..2159    +  CDS            rop (fragment): Rop protein, which maintains plasmids at low copy number; rop
   2261..2360    +  misc_feature   bom (fragment): basis of mobility region from pBR322
   2458..2562    +  promoter       AmpR promoter: bla
   2563..3423    +  CDS            AmpR: β-lactamase; bla; confers resistance to ampicillin, carbenicillin, and related antibiotics
   3594..4182    +  rep_origin     ori: high-copy-number ColE1/pMB1/pBR322/pUC origin of replication
   4365..4457    +  CDS            lacI (fragment): lac repressor; lacI; The lac repressor binds to the lac operator to inhibit transcription in E. coli. This inhibition can be relieved by adding lactose or isopropyl-β-D-thiogalactopyranoside (IPTG).
   4470..4491    +  protein_bind   CAP binding site: CAP binding activates transcription in the presence of cAMP. E. coli catabolite activator protein
   4506..4536    +  promoter       lac promoter: promoter for the E. coli lac operon
   4544..4560    +  protein_bind   lac operator: The lac repressor binds to the lac operator to inhibit transcription in E. coli. This inhibition can be relieved by adding lactose or isopropyl-β-D-thiogalactopyranoside (IPTG). lac repressor encoded by lacI
