[The description below was written by a language model from this plasmid's Addgene catalogue record and pLannotate feature annotations shown in this document.]
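Description:
L4054 is an empty-backbone worm expression vector of about 4.7 kb from the 1999 Fire Lab vector kit (miniprep designation pPD122.56), intended for building GFP reporter fusions in Caenorhabditis elegans. The parental backbone is listed as unknown, but the feature table shows a pUC/pBR322-type bacterial scaffold. It has a high-copy ColE1/pMB1 origin and a β-lactamase gene with its own promoter for ampicillin selection in E. coli. It also retains remnants typical of this plasmid family: bom and rop fragments, a lacI fragment, and the CAP site, lac promoter and lac operator next to a fragment of the pUC18/19 multiple cloning site.

The payload is a promoterless reporter module rather than a gene insert. According to the catalogue fields, it consists of a synthetic intron (IVSA), four tandem copies of the SV40 nuclear localization signal, and a GFP coding region carrying the S65C chromophore substitution. The GFP region is split into N-terminal, central and C-terminal segments by further synthetic introns (IVSR, IVSS, IVST, then IVSM and IVSL). Such artificial introns are generally included to improve transgene expression in worms. The annotation software detects the GFP region as one green fluorescent protein CDS, and it does not annotate the NLS repeats or introns individually. A "decoy" element is also listed, but the record does not explain its function. A short match to C. elegans aex-5 lies downstream of GFP, and its role is likewise not stated.

No worm promoter or 3′ UTR is named in the record. Presumably the user inserts a promoter or gene fragment by restriction cloning upstream of the reporter, giving nuclear-localized GFP that makes expressing cells easier to identify.
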