Addgene plasmid #1632: L4054
Purpose: (Empty Backbone)
Depositing lab: Andrew Fire. Depositing organization: Carnegie Institution for Science.
Backbone
  Vector backbone: Unknown
  Backbone size (bp): 4720
  Vector type: Worm Expression
Growth in bacteria
  Bacterial resistance: Ampicillin, 100 μg/mL
  Growth temperature: 37°C
  Growth strain: DH5alpha
  Copy number: Unknown
Gene/Insert
  Gene/Insert name: None
  Tag / fusion protein: IVSA, SV40NLS, SV40NLS, SV40NLS, SV40NLS, gfpN, IVSR, gfpS65C, IVSS, IVST, gfpC, IVSM, IVSL, decoy
  Cloning method: Restriction Enzyme
Terms and licenses: Academic/Nonprofit Terms; Industry Terms: Not Available to Industry
Depositor comments: See Fire Lab Vector Kit Documentation 1999. Fire Lab Miniprep Number pPD122.56, Ligation number L4054.
How to cite: L4054 was a gift from Andrew Fire (Addgene plasmid # 1632 ; http://n2t.net/addgene:1632 ; RRID:Addgene_1632)
