>Addgene plasmid #1632 | L4054 | addgene partial sequence | sequence record 16765 | 1632_m13reverse
GNGTTACTGATCTTCTAACTAACTATTCTCATTTAAATTTTCAGAGCTTAAAAATGGCTGAAATCACTCA
CAACGATGGATACGCTAACAACTTGGAAATGAAATAAGCTTGCATGCCTGCAGGTCGACTCTAGAGGATC
CCCGGGATTGGCCAAAGGACCCAAAGGTATGTTTCGAATGATACTAACATAACATAGAACATTTTCAGGA
GGACCCTTGGAGGGTACCGAGCTCAGAAAAAATGACTGCTCCAAAGAAGAAGCGTAAGGTACCGGCAGAA
AAAATGACTGCTCCAAAGAAGAAGCGTAAGGTACCGGCAGAAAAAATGACTGCTCCAAAGAAGAAGCGTA
AGGTACCGGCAGAAAAAATGACTGCTCCAAAGAAGAAGCGTAAGGTACCGGTAGAAAAAATGAGTAAAGG
AGAAGAACTTTTCACTGGAGTTGTCCCAATTCTTGTTGAATTAGATGGTGATGTTAATGGGCACAAATTT
TCTGTCAGTGGAGAGGGTGAAGGTGATGCAACATACGGAAAACTTACCCTTAAATTTATTTGCACTACTG
GAAAACTACCTGTTCCATGGGTAAGTTTAAACATATATATACTAACTAACCCTGATTATTTAAATTTTCA
GCCAACACTTGTCACTACTTTCTGTTATGGTGTTCAATGCTTCTCGAGATACCCAGATCATATGAAACGG
CATGACTTTTTCAAGAGTGCCATGCCCGAAGGTTATGTACAGGAAAGAACTATATTTTTCAAAGATGACG
GGAACTACAAGACACGTAAGTTTAAACAGTTCGGTACTAACTAACCATACATATTTAAATTTTCAGGTGC
TGAAGTCAAGTTTGAAGGTGATACCCTTGTTAATAGAATCGAGTTAAAAGGTATTGATTTTAAAGAAGAT
GGAAACATTCTTGGACACAATTGGAATACAACTATAACTCACNCATGTATACNTCATGGCAGACAACAAA
AGATGGAATCCAAGTNGTAGTTTAACNTGATTTACTAACTACTATCTGATTTAATTTCCGAACTTCCAAT
TAGACCCACNTTGAAATGGAGCGTCACTACNNACCTNTCACAATACTCCATTGGGAGGCCTGTCTTTNCN
NANACNTNCTGTCNCCANTTGCCTTNAAAATCCACAAAAAAAACCCTGGNCCTCTGATTGACCCCNCGGA
TNNCNGGGGGGGACTCCAANCTCCNAAATGGGTTTACTTCNCCCNCNNCCCCTTTATTTNAATCCNNGNG
NCGNCCNNTNCNTTGNGGNAAAAANGGCNCNCCCNATTNNNCTTCCNNNGAATTNTTNACCCCGGCGANA
AAAAANCNCCCGNTCCNCCCCCTTTNAACCNTTTG
